Addgene plasmid #116571: pHAGE-PIK3CD-K705E
Purpose: Lentiviral expression of PIK3CD K705E
Depositing lab: Gordon Mills & Kenneth Scott. Depositing organization: Baylor College of Medicine. Publication: Systematic Functional Annotation of Somatic Mutations in Cancer. Ng PK, Li J, Jeong KJ, Shao S, Chen H, Tsang YH, Sengupta S, Wang Z, Bhavana VH, Tran R, Soewito S, Minussi DC, Moreno D, Kong K, Dogruluk T, Lu H, Gao J, Tokheim C, Zhou DC, Johnson AM, Zeng J, Ip CKM, Ju Z, Wester M, Yu S, Li Y, Vellano CP, Schultz N, Karchin R, Ding L, Lu Y, Cheung LWT, Chen K, Shaw KR, Meric-Bernstam F, Scott KL, Yi S, Sahni N, Liang H, Mills GB. Cancer Cell. 2018 Mar 12;33(3):450-462.e10. doi: 10.1016/j.ccell.2018.01.021. PubMed 29533785.
Backbone
  Vector backbone: pHAGE
  Vector type: Lentiviral
Growth in bacteria
  Bacterial resistance: Ampicillin, 100 μg/mL
  Growth temperature: 37°C
  Growth strain: Stbl3
  Copy number: High Copy
Gene/Insert
  Gene/Insert name: PIK3CD
  Species: H. sapiens (human)
  Mutation: K705E
  Entrez Gene: PIK3CD (a.k.a. APDS, IMD14, IMD14A, IMD14B, P110DELTA, PI3K, ROCHIS, p110D)
  Cloning method: Gateway Cloning
Terms and licenses: Academic/Nonprofit Terms; Industry Terms: Not Available to Industry
How to cite: pHAGE-PIK3CD-K705E was a gift from Gordon Mills & Kenneth Scott (Addgene plasmid # 116571 ; http://n2t.net/addgene:116571 ; RRID:Addgene_116571)
