[The description below was written by a language model from this plasmid's Addgene catalogue record and the feature table of its GenBank file.]
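Description:
pHAGE-PIK3CD-K705E is an 11.6 kb HIV-1-based lentiviral expression plasmid built on the pHAGE backbone. It carries the human PIK3CD open reading frame, which encodes the p110δ catalytic subunit of PI3K, with a K705E missense substitution. It is propagated in E. coli through a high-copy ColE1/pUC-type origin and selected with ampicillin via the bla gene. The viral portion contains a full-length LTR at the upstream end (labelled as a 3' LTR in the feature table, although it sits in the 5' position), the Psi packaging signal, the Rev response element for Rev-dependent nuclear export of the genomic RNA, and the cPPT/CTS. A U3-deleted, self-inactivating LTR lies at the downstream end. Packaging functions are not encoded on the plasmid and would have to be supplied in trans.

The insert was introduced by Gateway cloning. The feature table does not annotate it as a CDS, but it presumably occupies the roughly 3.1 kb interval between the attB1 and attB2 sites, directly downstream of the constitutive human EF-1α promoter and its first intron. Short T3 and T7 promoter sequences, an attB4 site and a V5 epitope tag follow attB2. The record does not say whether the V5 tag is translated in frame with PIK3CD. An EMCV IRES then drives puromycin N-acetyltransferase from the same transcript, so transduced mammalian cells can be selected with puromycin, and a WPRE enhances transcript expression. The construct delivers stable expression of this PIK3CD variant and comes from a study that systematically annotated the function of somatic mutations found in cancer.
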