LOCUS       Exported 11621 bp ds-DNA circular SYN 13-MAY-2021
DEFINITION  Lentiviral expression of PIK3CD K705E.
ACCESSION   .
VERSION     .
KEYWORDS    pHAGE-PIK3CD-K705E
SOURCE      synthetic DNA construct
  ORGANISM  synthetic DNA construct
REFERENCE   1 (bases 1 to 11621)
  AUTHORS   Ng PK, Li J, Jeong KJ, Shao S, Chen H, Tsang YH, Sengupta S, Wang Z,
            Bhavana VH, Tran R, Soewito S, Minussi DC, Moreno D, Kong K,
            Dogruluk T, Lu H, Gao J, Tokheim C, Zhou DC, Johnson AM, Zeng J, Ip
            CKM, Ju Z, Wester M, Yu S, Li Y, Vellano CP, Schultz N, Karchin R,
            Ding L, Lu Y, Cheung LWT, Chen K, Shaw KR, Meric-Bernstam F, Scott
            KL, Yi S, Sahni N, Liang H, Mills GB
  TITLE     Systematic Functional Annotation of Somatic Mutations in Cancer.
  JOURNAL   Cancer Cell. 2018 Mar 12;33(3):450-462.e10. doi:
            10.1016/j.ccell.2018.01.021.
  PUBMED    29533785
REFERENCE   2 (bases 1 to 11621)
  AUTHORS   .
  TITLE     Direct Submission
  JOURNAL   Exported May 13, 2021 from SnapGene Server 1.1.58
            http://www.snapgene.com
FEATURES             Location/Qualifiers
     source          1..11621
                     /organism="synthetic DNA construct"
                     /mol_type="other DNA"
     LTR             1..634
                     /label=3' LTR
                     /note="3' long terminal repeat (LTR) from HIV-1"
     misc_feature    681..806
                     /label=HIV-1 Psi
                     /note="packaging signal of human immunodeficiency virus
                     type 1"
     misc_feature    1303..1536
                     /label=RRE
                     /note="The Rev response element (RRE) of HIV-1 allows for
                     Rev-dependent mRNA export from the nucleus to the
                     cytoplasm."
     CDS             1721..1765
                     /codon_start=1
                     /product="antigenic peptide corresponding to amino acids
                     655 to 669 of the HIV envelope protein gp41 (Lutje Hulsik
                     et al., 2013)"
                     /label=gp41 peptide
                     /note="recognized by the 2H10 single-chain llama nanobody"
                     /translation="KNEQELLELDKWASL"
     misc_feature    2058..2175
                     /label=cPPT/CTS
                     /note="central polypurine tract and central termination
                     sequence of HIV-1"
     promoter        2223..3401
                     /label=EF-1-alpha promoter
                     /note="strong constitutive promoter for human elongation
                     factor EF-1-alpha"
     intron          2454..3392
                     /label=EF-1-alpha intron A
                     /note="intron upstream of the start codon of human
                     EF-1-alpha"
     primer_bind     3349..3369
                     /label=EF1a-F
                     /note="Human elongation factor-1a promoter, forward primer"
     protein_bind    3421..3445
                     /gene="mutant version of attB"
                     /label=attB1
                     /bound_moiety="BP Clonase(TM)"
                     /note="recombination site for the Gateway(R) BP reaction"
     protein_bind    complement(6581..6605)
                     /gene="mutant version of attB"
                     /label=attB2
                     /bound_moiety="BP Clonase(TM)"
                     /note="recombination site for the Gateway(R) BP reaction"
     promoter        6613..6631
                     /label=T3 promoter
                     /note="promoter for bacteriophage T3 RNA polymerase"
     primer_bind     complement(6656..6675)
                     /label=T7
                     /note="T7 promoter, forward primer"
     promoter        complement(6657..6675)
                     /label=T7 promoter
                     /note="promoter for bacteriophage T7 RNA polymerase"
     protein_bind    complement(6681..6701)
                     /gene="mutant version of attB"
                     /label=attB4
                     /bound_moiety="BP Clonase(TM)"
                     /note="core recombination site for the Gateway(R) BP
                     reaction"
     CDS             6755..6796
                     /codon_start=1
                     /product="epitope tag from simian virus 5"
                     /label=V5 tag
                     /translation="GKPIPNPLLGLDST"
     misc_feature    6817..7384
                     /label=IRES
                     /note="internal ribosome entry site (IRES) of the
                     encephalomyocarditis virus (EMCV)"
     misc_feature    6834..7386
                     /label=IRES
                     /note="internal ribosome entry site (IRES) of the
                     encephalomyocarditis virus (EMCV)"
     primer_bind     complement(6978..6995)
                     /label=IRES reverse
                     /note="IRES internal ribosome entry site, reverse primer.
                     Also called pCDH-rev"
     primer_bind     7205..7224
                     /label=IRES-F
                     /note="IRES internal ribosome entry site, forward primer"
     CDS             7398..7997
                     /codon_start=1
                     /gene="pac from Streptomyces alboniger"
                     /product="puromycin N-acetyltransferase"
                     /label=PuroR
                     /note="confers resistance to puromycin"
                     /translation="MTEYKPTVRLATRDDVPRAVRTLAAAFADYPATRHTVDPDRHIER
                     VTELQELFLTRVGLDIGKVWVADDGAAVAVWTTPESVEAGAVFAEIGPRMAELSGSRLA
                     AQQQMEGLLAPHRPKEPAWFLATVGVSPDHQGKGLGSAVVLPGVEAAERAGVPAFLETS
                     APRNLPFYERLGFTVTADVEVPEGPRTWCMTRKPGA"
     primer_bind     complement(7398..7417)
                     /label=Puro-R
                     /note="Puromycin resistance gene, reverse primer. Also
                     called puro-variant-R"
     primer_bind     7894..7914
                     /label=Puro-F
                     /note="Puromycin resistance gene, forward primer"
     misc_feature    8011..8599
                     /label=WPRE
                     /note="woodchuck hepatitis virus posttranscriptional
                     regulatory element"
     primer_bind     complement(8064..8084)
                     /label=WPRE-R
                     /note="WPRE, reverse primer"
     CDS             complement(8482..8493)
                     /codon_start=1
                     /product="Factor Xa recognition and cleavage site"
                     /label=Factor Xa site
                     /translation="IEGR"
     LTR             8674..8907
                     /label=3' LTR (Delta-U3)
                     /note="self-inactivating 3' long terminal repeat (LTR) from
                     HIV-1"
     primer_bind     complement(9026..9044)
                     /label=pBRforEco
                     /note="pBR322 vectors, upsteam of EcoRI site, forward
                     primer"
     promoter        9112..9216
                     /gene="bla"
                     /label=AmpR promoter
     CDS             9217..10077
                     /codon_start=1
                     /gene="bla"
                     /product="beta-lactamase"
                     /label=AmpR
                     /note="confers resistance to ampicillin, carbenicillin, and
                     related antibiotics"
                     /translation="MSIQHFRVALIPFFAAFCLPVFAHPETLVKVKDAEDQLGARVGYI
                     ELDLNSGKILESFRPEERFPMMSTFKVLLCGAVLSRVDAGQEQLGRRIHYSQNDLVEYS
                     PVTEKHLTDGMTVRELCSAAITMSDNTAANLLLTTIGGPKELTAFLHNMGDHVTRLDRW
                     EPELNEAIPNDERDTTMPVAMATTLRKLLTGELLTLASRQQLIDWMEADKVAGPLLRSA
                     LPAGWFIADKSGAGERGSRGIIAALGPDGKPSRIVVIYTTGSQATMDERNRQIAEIGAS
                     LIKHW"
     primer_bind     complement(9435..9454)
                     /label=Amp-R
                     /note="Ampicillin resistance gene, reverse primer"
     rep_origin      10248..10836
                     /direction=RIGHT
                     /label=ori
                     /note="high-copy-number ColE1/pMB1/pBR322/pUC origin of
                     replication"
     primer_bind     10737..10756
                     /label=pBR322ori-F
                     /note="pBR322 origin, forward primer"
     primer_bind     10990..11007
                     /label=L4440
                     /note="L4440 vector, forward primer"
     primer_bind     11099..11118
                     /label=SV40pro-F
                     /note="SV40 promoter/origin, forward primer"
     protein_bind    11247..11268
                     /label=CAP binding site
                     /bound_moiety="E. coli catabolite activator protein"
                     /note="CAP binding activates transcription in the presence
                     of cAMP."
     promoter        11283..11313
                     /label=lac promoter
                     /note="promoter for the E. coli lac operon"
     protein_bind    11321..11337
                     /label=lac operator
                     /bound_moiety="lac repressor encoded by lacI"
                     /note="The lac repressor binds to the lac operator to
                     inhibit transcription in E. coli. This inhibition can be
                     relieved by adding lactose or
                     isopropyl-beta-D-thiogalactopyranoside (IPTG)."
     primer_bind     11326..11348
                     /label=M13/pUC Reverse
                     /note="In lacZ gene"
     primer_bind     11345..11361
                     /label=M13 rev
                     /note="common sequencing primer, one of multiple similar
                     variants"
     primer_bind     11345..11361
                     /label=M13 Reverse
                     /note="In lacZ gene. Also called M13-rev"
     primer_bind     11411..11430
                     /label=EBV-rev
                     /note="SV40 polyA terminator, reverse primer"
ORIGIN
        1 tggaagggct aattcactcc caaagaagac aagatatcct tgatctgtgg atctaccaca
       61 cacaaggcta cttccctgat tagcagaact acacaccagg gccaggggtc agatatccac
      121 tgacctttgg atggtgctac aagctagtac cagttgagcc agataaggta gaagaggcca
      181 ataaaggaga gaacaccagc ttgttacacc ctgtgagcct gcatgggatg gatgacccgg
      241 agagagaagt gttagagtgg aggtttgaca gccgcctagc atttcatcac gtggcccgag
      301 agctgcatcc ggagtacttc aagaactgct gatatcgagc ttgctacaag ggactttccg
      361 ctggggactt tccagggagg cgtggcctgg gcgggactgg ggagtggcga gccctcagat
      421 cctgcatata agcagctgct ttttgcctgt actgggtctc tctggttaga ccagatctga
      481 gcctgggagc tctctggcta actagggaac ccactgctta agcctcaata aagcttgcct
      541 tgagtgcttc aagtagtgtg tgcccgtctg ttgtgtgact ctggtaacta gagatccctc
      601 agaccctttt agtcagtgtg gaaaatctct agcagtggcg cccgaacagg gacttgaaag
      661 cgaaagggaa accagaggag ctctctcgac gcaggactcg gcttgctgaa gcgcgcacgg
      721 caagaggcga ggggcggcga ctggtgagta cgccaaaaat tttgactagc ggaggctaga
      781 aggagagaga tgggtgcgag agcgtcagta ttaagcgggg gagaattaga tcgcgatggg
      841 aaaaaattcg gttaaggcca gggggaaaga aaaaatataa attaaaacat atagtatggg
      901 caagcaggga gctagaacga ttcgcagtta atcctggcct gttagaaaca tcagaaggct
      961 gtagacaaat actgggacag ctacaaccat cccttcagac aggatcagaa gaacttagat
     1021 cattatataa tacagtagca accctctatt gtgtgcatca aaggatagag ataaaagaca
     1081 ccaaggaagc tttagacaag atagaggaag agcaaaacaa aagtaagacc accgcacagc
     1141 aagcggccgg ccgctgatct tcagacctgg aggaggagat atgagggaca attggagaag
     1201 tgaattatat aaatataaag tagtaaaaat tgaaccatta ggagtagcac ccaccaaggc
     1261 aaagagaaga gtggtgcaga gagaaaaaag agcagtggga ataggagctt tgttccttgg
     1321 gttcttggga gcagcaggaa gcactatggg cgcagcgtca atgacgctga cggtacaggc
     1381 cagacaatta ttgtctggta tagtgcagca gcagaacaat ttgctgaggg ctattgaggc
     1441 gcaacagcat ctgttgcaac tcacagtctg gggcatcaag cagctccagg caagaatcct
     1501 ggctgtggaa agatacctaa aggatcaaca gctcctgggg atttggggtt gctctggaaa
     1561 actcatttgc accactgctg tgccttggaa tgctagttgg agtaataaat ctctggaaca
     1621 gatttggaat cacacgacct ggatggagtg ggacagagaa attaacaatt acacaagctt
     1681 aatacactcc ttaattgaag aatcgcaaaa ccagcaagaa aagaatgaac aagaattatt
     1741 ggaattagat aaatgggcaa gtttgtggaa ttggtttaac ataacaaatt ggctgtggta
     1801 tataaaatta ttcataatga tagtaggagg cttggtaggt ttaagaatag tttttgctgt
     1861 actttctata gtgaatagag ttaggcaggg atattcacca ttatcgtttc agacccacct
     1921 cccaaccccg aggggacccg acaggcccga aggaatagaa gaagaaggtg gagagagaga
     1981 cagagacaga tccattcgat tagtgaacgg atctcgacgg tatcgccgaa ttcacaaatg
     2041 gcagtattca tccacaattt taaaagaaaa ggggggattg gggggtacag tgcaggggaa
     2101 agaatagtag acataatagc aacagacata caaactaaag aattacaaaa acaaattaca
     2161 aaaattcaaa attttcgggt ttattacagg gacagcagag atccagtttg gactagtcgt
     2221 gaggctccgg tgcccgtcag tgggcagagc gcacatcgcc cacagtcccc gagaagttgg
     2281 ggggaggggt cggcaattga accggtgcct agagaaggtg gcgcggggta aactgggaaa
     2341 gtgatgtcgt gtactggctc cgcctttttc ccgagggtgg gggagaaccg tatataagtg
     2401 cagtagtcgc cgtgaacgtt ctttttcgca acgggtttgc cgccagaaca caggtaagtg
     2461 ccgtgtgtgg ttcccgcggg cctggcctct ttacgggtta tggcccttgc gtgccttgaa
     2521 ttacttccac ctggctgcag tacgtgattc ttgatcccga gcttcgggtt ggaagtgggt
     2581 gggagagttc gaggccttgc gcttaaggag ccccttcgcc tcgtgcttga gttgaggcct
     2641 ggcctgggcg ctggggccgc cgcgtgcgaa tctggtggca ccttcgcgcc tgtctcgctg
     2701 ctttcgataa gtctctagcc atttaaaatt tttgatgacc tgctgcgacg ctttttttct
     2761 ggcaagatag tcttgtaaat gcgggccaag atctgcacac tggtatttcg gtttttgggg
     2821 ccgcgggcgg cgacggggcc cgtgcgtccc agcgcacatg ttcggcgagg cggggcctgc
     2881 gagcgcggcc accgagaatc ggacgggggt agtctcaagc tggccggcct gctctggtgc
     2941 ctggcctcgc gccgccgtgt atcgccccgc cctgggcggc aaggctggcc cggtcggcac
     3001 cagttgcgtg agcggaaaga tggccgcttc ccggccctgc tgcagggagc tcaaaatgga
     3061 ggacgcggcg ctcgggagag cgggcgggtg agtcacccac acaaaggaaa agggcctttc
     3121 cgtcctcagc cgtcgcttca tgtgactcca cggagtaccg ggcgccgtcc aggcacctcg
     3181 attagttctc gagcttttgg agtacgtcgt ctttaggttg gggggagggg ttttatgcga
     3241 tggagtttcc ccacactgag tgggtggaga ctgaagttag gccagcttgg cacttgatgt
     3301 aattctcctt ggaatttgcc ctttttgagt ttggatcttg gttcattctc aagcctcaga
     3361 cagtggttca aagttttttt cttccatttc aggtgtcgtg aagcggccct gcagatatca
     3421 acaagtttgt acaaaaaagt tggcaccatg ccccctgggg tggactgccc catggaattc
     3481 tggaccaagg aggagaatca gagcgttgtg gttgacttcc tgctgcccac aggggtctac
     3541 ctgaacttcc ctgtgtcccg caatgccaac ctcagcacca tcaagcagct gctgtggcac
     3601 cgcgcccagt atgagccgct cttccacatg ctcagtggcc ccgaggccta tgtgttcacc
     3661 tgcatcaacc agacagcgga gcagcaagag ctggaggacg agcaacggcg tctgtgtgac
     3721 gtgcagccct tcctgcccgt cctgcgcctg gtggcccgtg agggcgaccg cgtgaagaag
     3781 ctcatcaact cacagatcag cctcctcatc ggcaaaggcc tccacgagtt tgactccttg
     3841 tgcgacccag aagtgaacga ctttcgcgcc aagatgtgcc aattctgcga ggaggcggcc
     3901 gcccgccggc agcagctggg ctgggaggcc tggctgcagt acagtttccc cctgcagctg
     3961 gagccctcgg ctcaaacctg ggggcctggt accctgcggc tcccgaaccg ggcccttctg
     4021 gtcaacgtta agtttgaggg cagcgaggag agcttcacct tccaggtgtc caccaaggac
     4081 gtgccgctgg cgctgatggc ctgtgccctg cggaagaagg ccacagtgtt ccggcagccg
     4141 ctggtggagc agccggaaga ctacacgctg caggtgaacg gcaggcatga gtacctgtat
     4201 ggcagctacc cgctctgcca gttccagtac atctgcagct gcctgcacag tgggttgacc
     4261 cctcacctga ccatggtcca ttcctcctcc atcctcgcca tgcgggatga gcagagcaac
     4321 cctgcccccc aggtccagaa accgcgtgcc aaaccacctc ccattcctgc gaagaagcct
     4381 tcctctgtgt ccctgtggtc cctggagcag ccgttccgca tcgagctcat ccagggcagc
     4441 aaagtgaacg ccgacgagcg gatgaagctg gtggtgcagg ccgggctttt ccacggcaac
     4501 gagatgctgt gcaagacggt gtccagctcg gaggtgagcg tgtgctcgga gcccgtgtgg
     4561 aagcagcggc tggagttcga catcaacatc tgcgacctgc cccgcatggc ccgtctctgc
     4621 tttgcgctgt acgccgtgat cgagaaagcc aagaaggctc gctccaccaa gaagaagtcc
     4681 aagaaggcgg actgccccat tgcctgggcc aacctcatgc tgtttgacta caaggaccag
     4741 cttaagaccg gggaacgctg cctctacatg tggccctccg tcccagatga gaagggcgag
     4801 ctgctgaacc ccacgggcac tgtgcgcagt aaccccaaca cggatagcgc cgctgccctg
     4861 ctcatctgcc tgcccgaggt ggccccgcac cccgtgtact accccgccct ggagaagatc
     4921 ttggagctgg ggcgacacag cgagtgtgtg catgtcaccg aggaggagca gctgcagctg
     4981 cgggaaatcc tggagcggcg ggggtctggg gagctgtatg agcacgagaa ggacctggtg
     5041 tggaagctgc ggcatgaagt ccaggagcac ttcccggagg cgctagcccg gctgctgctg
     5101 gtcaccaagt ggaacaagca tgaggatgtg gcccagatgc tctacctgct gtgctcctgg
     5161 ccggagctgc ccgtcctgag cgccctggag ctgctagact tcagcttccc cgattgccac
     5221 gtaggctcct tcgccatcaa gtcgctgcgg aaactgacgg acgatgagct gttccagtac
     5281 ctgctgcagc tggtgcaggt gctcaagtac gagtcctacc tggactgcga gctgaccaaa
     5341 ttcctgctgg accgggccct ggccaaccgc aagatcggcc acttcctttt ctggcacctc
     5401 cgctccgaga tgcacgtgcc gtcggtggcc ctgcgcttcg gcctcatcct ggaggcctac
     5461 tgcaggggca gcacccacca catgaaggtg ctgatgaagc agggggaagc actgagcaaa
     5521 ctgaaggccc tgaatgactt cgtcaagctg agctctcagg agacccccaa gccccagacc
     5581 aaggagctga tgcacttgtg catgcggcag gaggcctacc tagaggccct ctcccacctg
     5641 cagtccccac tcgaccccag caccctgctg gctgaagtct gcgtggagca gtgcaccttc
     5701 atggactcca agatgaagcc cctgtggatc atgtacagca acgaggaggc aggcagcggc
     5761 ggcagcgtgg gcatcatctt taagaacggg gatgacctcc ggcaggacat gctgaccctg
     5821 cagatgatcc agctcatgga cgtcctgtgg aagcaggagg ggctggacct gaggatgacc
     5881 ccctatggct gcctccccac cggggaccgc acaggcctca ttgaggtggt actccgttca
     5941 gacaccatcg ccaacatcca actcaacaag agcaacatgg cagccacagc cgccttcaac
     6001 aaggatgccc tgctcaactg gctgaagtcc aagaacccgg gggaggccct ggatcgagcc
     6061 attgaggagt tcaccctctc ctgtgctggc tattgtgtgg ccacatatgt gctgggcatt
     6121 ggcgatcggc acagcgacaa catcatgatc cgagagagtg ggcagctgtt ccacattgat
     6181 tttggccact ttctggggaa tttcaagacc aagtttggaa tcaaccgcga gcgtgtccca
     6241 ttcatcctca cctacgactt tgtccatgtg attcagcagg ggaagactaa taatagtgag
     6301 aaatttgaac ggttccgggg ctactgtgaa agggcctaca ccatcctgcg gcgccacggg
     6361 cttctcttcc tccacctctt tgccctgatg cgggcggcag gcctgcctga gctcagctgc
     6421 tccaaagaca tccagtatct caaggactcc ctggcactgg ggaaaacaga ggaggaggca
     6481 ctgaagcact tccgagtgaa gtttaacgaa gccctccgtg agagctggaa aaccaaagtg
     6541 aactggctgg cccacaacgt gtccaaagac aacaggcagt tgccaacttt cttgtacaaa
     6601 gtggtgatat ccaattaacc ctcactaaag ggataagaaa gtgaaatgta aattgcccta
     6661 tagtgagtcg tattaccacc caacttttct atacaaagtg gttgatatcc agcacagtgg
     6721 cggccgctcg agtctagagg gcccgcggtt cgaaggtaag cctatcccta accctctcct
     6781 cggtctcgat tctacgcgta ccggttagta atgagatccc tccccccccc ctaacgttac
     6841 tggccgaagc cgcttggaat aaggccggtg tgcgtttgtc tatatgttat tttccaccat
     6901 attgccgtct tttggcaatg tgagggcccg gaaacctggc cctgtcttct tgacgagcat
     6961 tcctaggggt ctttcccctc tcgccaaagg aatgcaaggt ctgttgaatg tcgtgaagga
     7021 agcagttcct ctggaagctt cttgaagaca aacaacgtct gtagcgaccc tttgcaggca
     7081 gcggaacccc ccacctggcg acaggtgcct ctgcggccaa aagccacgtg tataagatac
     7141 acctgcaaag gcggcacaac cccagtgcca cgttgtgagt tggatagttg tggaaagagt
     7201 caaatggctc tcctcaagcg tattcaacaa ggggctgaag gatgcccaga aggtacccca
     7261 ttgtatggga tctgatctgg ggcctcggtg cacatgcttt acatgtgttt agtcgaggtt
     7321 aaaaaaacgt ctaggccccc cgaaccacgg ggacgtggtt ttcctttgaa aaacacgatg
     7381 ataatatggc cacacatatg accgagtaca agcccacggt gcgcctcgcc acccgcgacg
     7441 acgtccccag ggccgtacgc accctcgccg ccgcgttcgc cgactacccc gccacgcgcc
     7501 acaccgtcga tccggaccgc cacatcgagc gggtcaccga gctgcaagaa ctcttcctca
     7561 cgcgcgtcgg gctcgacatc ggcaaggtgt gggtcgcgga cgacggcgcc gcggtggcgg
     7621 tctggaccac gccggagagc gtcgaagcgg gggcggtgtt cgccgagatc ggcccgcgca
     7681 tggccgagtt gagcggttcc cggctggccg cgcagcaaca gatggaaggc ctcctggcgc
     7741 cgcaccggcc caaggagccc gcgtggttcc tggccaccgt cggcgtctcg cccgaccacc
     7801 agggcaaggg tctgggcagc gccgtcgtgc tccccggagt ggaggcggcc gagcgcgccg
     7861 gggtgcccgc cttcctggag acctccgcgc cccgcaacct ccccttctac gagcggctcg
     7921 gcttcaccgt caccgccgac gtcgaggtgc ccgaaggacc gcgcacctgg tgcatgaccc
     7981 gcaagcccgg tgcctaaatc gatagatcct aatcaacctc tggattacaa aatttgtgaa
     8041 agattgactg gtattcttaa ctatgttgct ccttttacgc tatgtggata cgctgcttta
     8101 atgcctttgt atcatgctat tgcttcccgt atggctttca ttttctcctc cttgtataaa
     8161 tcctggttgc tgtctcttta tgaggagttg tggcccgttg tcaggcaacg tggcgtggtg
     8221 tgcactgtgt ttgctgacgc aacccccact ggttggggca ttgccaccac ctgtcagctc
     8281 ctttccggga ctttcgcttt ccccctccct attgccacgg cggaactcat cgccgcctgc
     8341 cttgcccgct gctggacagg ggctcggctg ttgggcactg acaattccgt ggtgttgtcg
     8401 gggaaatcat cgtcctttcc ttggctgctc gcctgtgttg ccacctggat tctgcgcggg
     8461 acgtccttct gctacgtccc ttcggccctc aatccagcgg accttccttc ccgcggcctg
     8521 ctgccggctc tgcggcctct tccgcgtctt cgccttcgcc ctcagacgag tcggatctcc
     8581 ctttgggccg cctccccgcc tgagatcctt taagaccaat gacttacaag gcagctgtag
     8641 atcttagcca ctttttaaaa gaaaaggggg gactggaagg gctaattcac tcccaacgaa
     8701 gacaagatct gctttttgct tgtactgggt ctctctggtt agaccagatc tgagcctggg
     8761 agctctctgg ctaactaggg aacccactgc ttaagcctca ataaagcttg ccttgagtgc
     8821 ttcaagtagt gtgtgcccgt ctgttgtgtg actctggtaa ctagagatcc ctcagaccct
     8881 tttagtcagt gtggaaaatc tctagcagta gtagttcatg tcatcttatt attcagtatt
     8941 tataacttgc aaagaaatga atatcagaga gtgagaggcc cgggttaatt aaggaaaggg
     9001 ctagatcatt cttgaagacg aaagggcctc gtgatacgcc tatttttata ggttaatgtc
     9061 atgataataa tggtttctta gacgtcaggt ggcacttttc ggggaaatgt gcgcggaacc
     9121 cctatttgtt tatttttcta aatacattca aatatgtatc cgctcatgag acaataaccc
     9181 tgataaatgc ttcaataata ttgaaaaagg aagagtatga gtattcaaca tttccgtgtc
     9241 gcccttattc ccttttttgc ggcattttgc cttcctgttt ttgctcaccc agaaacgctg
     9301 gtgaaagtaa aagatgctga agatcagttg ggtgcacgag tgggttacat cgaactggat
     9361 ctcaacagcg gtaagatcct tgagagtttt cgccccgaag aacgttttcc aatgatgagc
     9421 acttttaaag ttctgctatg tggcgcggta ttatcccgtg ttgacgccgg gcaagagcaa
     9481 ctcggtcgcc gcatacacta ttctcagaat gacttggttg agtactcacc agtcacagaa
     9541 aagcatctta cggatggcat gacagtaaga gaattatgca gtgctgccat aaccatgagt
     9601 gataacactg cggccaactt acttctgaca acgatcggag gaccgaagga gctaaccgct
     9661 tttttgcaca acatggggga tcatgtaact cgccttgatc gttgggaacc ggagctgaat
     9721 gaagccatac caaacgacga gcgtgacacc acgatgcctg tagcaatggc aacaacgttg
     9781 cgcaaactat taactggcga actacttact ctagcttccc ggcaacaatt aatagactgg
     9841 atggaggcgg ataaagttgc aggaccactt ctgcgctcgg cccttccggc tggctggttt
     9901 attgctgata aatctggagc cggtgagcgt gggtctcgcg gtatcattgc agcactgggg
     9961 ccagatggta agccctcccg tatcgtagtt atctacacga cggggagtca ggcaactatg
    10021 gatgaacgaa atagacagat cgctgagata ggtgcctcac tgattaagca ttggtaactg
    10081 tcagaccaag tttactcata tatactttag attgatttaa aacttcattt ttaatttaaa
    10141 aggatctagg tgaagatcct ttttgataat ctcatgacca aaatccctta acgtgagttt
    10201 tcgttccact gagcgtcaga ccccgtagaa aagatcaaag gatcttcttg agatcctttt
    10261 tttctgcgcg taatctgctg cttgcaaaca aaaaaaccac cgctaccagc ggtggtttgt
    10321 ttgccggatc aagagctacc aactcttttt ccgaaggtaa ctggcttcag cagagcgcag
    10381 ataccaaata ctgttcttct agtgtagccg tagttaggcc accacttcaa gaactctgta
    10441 gcaccgccta catacctcgc tctgctaatc ctgttaccag tggctgctgc cagtggcgat
    10501 aagtcgtgtc ttaccgggtt ggactcaaga cgatagttac cggataaggc gcagcggtcg
    10561 ggctgaacgg ggggttcgtg cacacagccc agcttggagc gaacgaccta caccgaactg
    10621 agatacctac agcgtgagct atgagaaagc gccacgcttc ccgaagggag aaaggcggac
    10681 aggtatccgg taagcggcag ggtcggaaca ggagagcgca cgagggagct tccaggggga
    10741 aacgcctggt atctttatag tcctgtcggg tttcgccacc tctgacttga gcgtcgattt
    10801 ttgtgatgct cgtcaggggg gcggagccta tggaaaaacg ccagcaacgc ggccttttta
    10861 cggttcctgg ccttttgctg gccttttgct cacatgttct ttcctgcgtt atcccctgat
    10921 tctgtggata accgtattac cgcctttgag tgagctgata ccgctcgccg cagccgaacg
    10981 accgagcgca gcgagtcagt gagcgaggaa gcggaagagc gcccaatacg caaaccgcct
    11041 ctccccgcgc gttggccgat tcattaatgc agcaagctca tggctgacta atttttttta
    11101 tttatgcaga ggccgaggcc gcctcggcct ctgagctatt ccagaagtag tgaggaggct
    11161 tttttggagg cctaggcttt tgcaaaaagc tccccgtggc acgacaggtt tcccgactgg
    11221 aaagcgggca gtgagcgcaa cgcaattaat gtgagttagc tcactcatta ggcaccccag
    11281 gctttacact ttatgcttcc ggctcgtatg ttgtgtggaa ttgtgagcgg ataacaattt
    11341 cacacaggaa acagctatga catgattacg aatttcacaa ataaagcatt tttttcactg
    11401 cattctagtt gtggtttgtc caaactcatc aatgtatctt atcatgtctg gatcaactgg
    11461 ataactcaag ctaaccaaaa tcatcccaaa cttcccaccc cataccctat taccactgcc
    11521 aattacctgt ggtttcattt actctaaacc tgtgattcct ctgaattatt ttcattttaa
    11581 agaaattgta tttgttaaat atgtactaca aacttagtag t
//
