>Addgene plasmid #116571 | pHAGE-PIK3CD-K705E | depositor partial sequence | sequence record 219446 | insert
ATGCCCCCTGGGGTGGACTGCCCCATGGAATTCTGGACCAAGGAGGAGAATCAGAGCGTTGTGGTTGACT
TCCTGCTGCCCACAGGGGTCTACCTGAACTTCCCTGTGTCCCGCAATGCCAACCTCAGCACCATCAAGCA
GCTGCTGTGGCACCGCGCCCAGTATGAGCCGCTCTTCCACATGCTCAGTGGCCCCGAGGCCTATGTGTTC
ACCTGCATCAACCAGACAGCGGAGCAGCAAGAGCTGGAGGACGAGCAACGGCGTCTGTGTGACGTGCAGC
CCTTCCTGCCCGTCCTGCGCCTGGTGGCCCGTGAGGGCGACCGCGTGAAGAAGCTCATCAACTCACAGAT
CAGCCTCCTCATCGGCAAAGGCCTCCACGAGTTTGACTCCTTGTGCGACCCAGAAGTGAACGACTTTCGC
GCCAAGATGTGCCAATTCTGCGAGGAGGCGGCCGCCCGCCGGCAGCAGCTGGGCTGGGAGGCCTGGCTGC
AGTACAGTTTCCCCCTGCAGCTGGAGCCCTCGGCTCAAACCTGGGGGCCTGGTACCCTGCGGCTCCCGAA
CCGGGCCCTTCTGGTCAACGTTAAGTTTGAGGGCAGCGAGGAGAGCTTCACCTTCCAGGTGTCCACCAAG
GACGTGCCGCTGGCGCTGATGGCCTGTGCCCTGCGGAAGAAGGCCACAGTGTTCCGGCAGCCGCTGGTGG
AGCAGCCGGAAGACTACACGCTGCAGGTGAACGGCAGGCATGAGTACCTGTATGGCAGCTACCCGCTCTG
CCAGTTCCAGTACATCTGCAGCTGCCTGCACAGTGGGTTGACCCCTCACCTGACCATGGTCCATTCCTCC
TCCATCCTCGCCATGCGGGATGAGCAGAGCAACCCTGCCCCCCAGGTCCAGAAACCGCGTGCCAAACCAC
CTCCCATTCCTGCGAAGAAGCCTTCCTCTGTGTCCCTGTGGTCCCTGGAGCAGCCGTTCCGCATCGAGCT
CATCCAGGGCAGCAAAGTGAACGCCGACGAGCGGATGAAGCTGGTGGTGCAGGCCGGGCTTTTCCACGGC
AACGAGATGCTGTGCAAGACGGTGTCCAGCTCGGAGGTGAGCGTGTGCTCGGAGCCCGTGTGGAAGCAGC
GGCTGGAGTTCGACATCAACATCTGCGACCTGCCCCGCATGGCCCGTCTCTGCTTTGCGCTGTACGCCGT
GATCGAGAAAGCCAAGAAGGCTCGCTCCACCAAGAAGAAGTCCAAGAAGGCGGACTGCCCCATTGCCTGG
GCCAACCTCATGCTGTTTGACTACAAGGACCAGCTTAAGACCGGGGAACGCTGCCTCTACATGTGGCCCT
CCGTCCCAGATGAGAAGGGCGAGCTGCTGAACCCCACGGGCACTGTGCGCAGTAACCCCAACACGGATAG
CGCCGCTGCCCTGCTCATCTGCCTGCCCGAGGTGGCCCCGCACCCCGTGTACTACCCCGCCCTGGAGAAG
ATCTTGGAGCTGGGGCGACACAGCGAGTGTGTGCATGTCACCGAGGAGGAGCAGCTGCAGCTGCGGGAAA
TCCTGGAGCGGCGGGGGTCTGGGGAGCTGTATGAGCACGAGAAGGACCTGGTGTGGAAGCTGCGGCATGA
AGTCCAGGAGCACTTCCCGGAGGCGCTAGCCCGGCTGCTGCTGGTCACCAAGTGGAACAAGCATGAGGAT
GTGGCCCAGATGCTCTACCTGCTGTGCTCCTGGCCGGAGCTGCCCGTCCTGAGCGCCCTGGAGCTGCTAG
ACTTCAGCTTCCCCGATTGCCACGTAGGCTCCTTCGCCATCAAGTCGCTGCGGAAACTGACGGACGATGA
GCTGTTCCAGTACCTGCTGCAGCTGGTGCAGGTGCTCAAGTACGAGTCCTACCTGGACTGCGAGCTGACC
AAATTCCTGCTGGACCGGGCCCTGGCCAACCGCAAGATCGGCCACTTCCTTTTCTGGCACCTCCGCTCCG
AGATGCACGTGCCGTCGGTGGCCCTGCGCTTCGGCCTCATCCTGGAGGCCTACTGCAGGGGCAGCACCCA
CCACATGAAGGTGCTGATGAAGCAGGGGGAAGCACTGAGCAAACTGAAGGCCCTGAATGACTTCGTCAAG
CTGAGCTCTCAGGAGACCCCCAAGCCCCAGACCAAGGAGCTGATGCACTTGTGCATGCGGCAGGAGGCCT
ACCTAGAGGCCCTCTCCCACCTGCAGTCCCCACTCGACCCCAGCACCCTGCTGGCTGAAGTCTGCGTGGA
GCAGTGCACCTTCATGGACTCCAAGATGAAGCCCCTGTGGATCATGTACAGCAACGAGGAGGCAGGCAGC
GGCGGCAGCGTGGGCATCATCTTTAAGAACGGGGATGACCTCCGGCAGGACATGCTGACCCTGCAGATGA
TCCAGCTCATGGACGTCCTGTGGAAGCAGGAGGGGCTGGACCTGAGGATGACCCCCTATGGCTGCCTCCC
CACCGGGGACCGCACAGGCCTCATTGAGGTGGTACTCCGTTCAGACACCATCGCCAACATCCAACTCAAC
AAGAGCAACATGGCAGCCACAGCCGCCTTCAACAAGGATGCCCTGCTCAACTGGCTGAAGTCCAAGAACC
CGGGGGAGGCCCTGGATCGAGCCATTGAGGAGTTCACCCTCTCCTGTGCTGGCTATTGTGTGGCCACATA
TGTGCTGGGCATTGGCGATCGGCACAGCGACAACATCATGATCCGAGAGAGTGGGCAGCTGTTCCACATT
GATTTTGGCCACTTTCTGGGGAATTTCAAGACCAAGTTTGGAATCAACCGCGAGCGTGTCCCATTCATCC
TCACCTACGACTTTGTCCATGTGATTCAGCAGGGGAAGACTAATAATAGTGAGAAATTTGAACGGTTCCG
GGGCTACTGTGAAAGGGCCTACACCATCCTGCGGCGCCACGGGCTTCTCTTCCTCCACCTCTTTGCCCTG
ATGCGGGCGGCAGGCCTGCCTGAGCTCAGCTGCTCCAAAGACATCCAGTATCTCAAGGACTCCCTGGCAC
TGGGGAAAACAGAGGAGGAGGCACTGAAGCACTTCCGAGTGAAGTTTAACGAAGCCCTCCGTGAGAGCTG
GAAAACCAAAGTGAACTGGCTGGCCCACAACGTGTCCAAAGACAACAGGCAG
